>Addgene plasmid #83953 | TrkB Acceptor | depositor full sequence | sequence record 160460 | TrkB Acceptor sequence 6468 bps
GTCGATCGACATTGATTATTGACTAGTTATTAATAGTAATCAATTACGGGGTCATTAGTTCATAGCCCAT
ATATGGAGTTCCGCGTTACATAACTTACGGTAAATGGCCCGCCTGGCTGACCGCCCAACGACCCCCGCCC
ATTGACGTCAATAATGACGTATGTTCCCATAGTAACGCCAATAGGGACTTTCCATTGACGTCAATGGGTG
GACTATTTACGGTAAACTGCCCACTTGGCAGTACATCAAGTGTATCATATGCCAAGTACGCCCCCTATTG
ACGTCAATGACGGTAAATGGCCCGCCTGGCATTATGCCCAGTACATGACCTTATGGGACTTTCCTACTTG
GCAGTACATCTACGTATTAGTCATCGCTATTACCATGGGTCGAGGTGAGCCCCACGTTCTGCTTCACTCT
CCCCATCTCCCCCCCCTCCCCACCCCCAATTTTGTATTTATTTATTTTTTAATTATTTTGTGCAGCGATG
GGGGCGGGGGGGGGGGGGGCGCGCGCCAGGCGGGGCGGGGCGGGGGCGAGGGCGGGGCGGGGCGAGGCGG
AGAGGTGCGGCGGCAGCCAATCAGAGCGGCGCGCTCCGAAAGTTTCCTTTTATGGCGAGGCGGCGGCGGC
GGCGGCCCTATAAAAAGCGAAGCGCGCGGCGGGCGGGAGTCGCTGCGTTGCCTTCGCCCCGTGCCCCGCT
CCGCGCCGCCTCGCGCCGCCCGCCCCGGCTCTGACTGACCGCGTTACTCCCACAGGTGAGCGGGCGGGAC
GGCCCTTCTCCTCCGGGCTGTAATTAGCGCTTGGTTTAATGACGGCTCGTTTCTTTTCTGTGGCTGCGTG
AAAGCCTTAAAGGGCTCCGGGAGGGCCCTTTGTGCGGGGGGGAGCGGCTCGGGGGGTGCGTGCGTGTGTG
TGTGCGTGGGGAGCGCCGCGTGCGGCCCGCGCTGCCCGGCGGCTGTGAGCGCTGCGGGCGCGGCGCGGGG
CTTTGTGCGCTCCGCGTGTGCGCGAGGGGAGCGCGGCCGGGGGCGGTGCCCCGCGGTGCGGGGGGGCTGC
GAGGGGAACAAAGGCTGCGTGCGGGGTGTGTGCGTGGGGGGGTGAGCAGGGGGTGTGGGCGCGGCGGTCG
GGCTGTAACCCCCCCCTGCACCCCCCTCCCCGAGTTGCTGAGCACGGCCCGGCTTCGGGTGCGGGGCTCC
GTGCGGGGCGTGGCGCGGGGCTCGCCGTGCCGGGCGGGGGGTGGCGGCAGGTGGGGGTGCCGGGCGGGGC
GGGGCCGCCTCGGGCCGGGGAGGGCTCGGGGGAGGGGCGCGGCGGCCCCGGAGCGCCGGCGGCTGTCGAG
GCGCGGCGAGCCGCAGCCATTGCCTTTTATGGTAATCGTGCGAGAGGGCGCAGGGACTTCCTTTGTCCCA
AATCTGGCGGAGCCGAAATCTGGGAGGCGCCGCCGCACCCCCTCTAGCGGGCGCGGGCGAAGCGGTGCGG
CGCCGGCAGGAAGGAAATGGGCGGGGAGGGCCTTCGTGCGTCGCCGCGCCGCCGTCCCCTTCTCCATCTC
CAGCCTCGGGGCTGCCGCAGGGGGACGGCTGCCTTCGGGGGGGACGGGGCAGGGCGGGGTTCGGCTTCTG
GCGTGTGACCGGCGGCTCTAGCTAGAGCCTCTGCTAACCATGTTCATGCCTTCTTCTTTTTCCTACAGCT
CCTGGGCAACGTGCTGGTTGTTGTGCTGTCTCATCATTTTGGCAAGAATTCGCTAGCGCCACCATGGCCT
CCTCCGAGGACGTCATCAAGGAGTTCATGCGCTTCAAGGTGCGCATGGAGGGCTCCGTGAACGGCCACGA
GTTCGAGATCGAGGGCGAGGGCGAGGGCCGCCCCTACGAGGGCACCCAGACCGCCAAGCTGAAGGTGACC
AAGGGCGGCCCCCTGCCCTTCGCCTGGGACATCCTGTCCCCTCAGTTCCAGTACGGCTCCAAGGCCTACG
TGAAGCACCCCGCCGACATCCCCGACTACTTGAAGCTGTCCTTCCCCGAGGGCTTCAAGTGGGAGCGCGT
GATGAACTTCGAGGACGGCGGCGTGGTGACCGTGACCCAGGACTCCTCCCTGCAGGACGGCGAGTTCATC
TACAAGGTGAAGCTGCGCGGCACCAACTTCCCCTCCGACGGCCCCGTAATGCAGAAGAAGACCATGGGCT
GGGAGGCCTCCACCGAGCGGATGTACCCCGAGGACGGCGCCCTGAAGGGCGAGATCAAGATGAGGCTGAA
GCTGAAGGACGGCGGCCACTACGACGCCGAGGTCAAGACCACCTACATGGCCAAGAAGCCCGTGCAGCTG
CCCGGCGCCTACAAGACCGACATCAAGCTGGACATCACCTCCCACAACGAGGACTACACCATCGTGGAAC
AGTACGAGCGCGCCGAGGGCCGCCACTCCACCGGCGCCAGATCTCGAGCTCAAGCTTCGAATTCTCAGAC
CAACGCCCACGAGAGCAAAGAGTGGTACCACGCGAGCCTGACCAGAGCACAGGCTGAGCACATGCTAATG
CGCGTCCCTCGTGATGGGGCCTTCCTGGTGCGGAAGCGGAATGAACCCAACTCATATGCCATCTCTTTCC
GGGCTGAGGGCAAGATCAAGCATTGCCGTGTCCAGCAAGAGGGCCAGACAGTGATGCTAGGGAACTCGGA
GTTCGACAGCCTTGTTGACCTCATCAGCTACTATGAGAAACACCCGCTATACCGCAAGATGAAGCTGCGC
TATCCCATCAACGAGGAGGCACTGGAGAAGATTGGCACAGCTGAGCCTGGATCCGGAATGGCCTCCTCCG
AGGACGTCATCAAGGAGTTCATGCGCTTCAAGGTGCGCATGGAGGGCTCCGTGAACGGCCACGAGTTCGA
GATCGAGGGCGAGGGCGAGGGCCGCCCCTACGAGGGCACCCAGACCGCCAAGCTGAAGGTGACCAAGGGC
GGCCCCCTGCCCTTCGCCTGGGACATCCTGTCCCCTCAGTTCCAGTACGGCTCCAAGGCCTACGTGAAGC
ACCCCGCCGACATCCCCGACTACTTGAAGCTGTCCTTCCCCGAGGGCTTCAAGTGGGAGCGCGTGATGAA
CTTCGAGGACGGCGGCGTGGTGACCGTGACCCAGGACTCCTCCCTGCAGGACGGCGAGTTCATCTACAAG
GTGAAGCTGCGCGGCACCAACTTCCCCTCCGACGGCCCCGTAATGCAGAAGAAGACCATGGGCTGGGAGG
CCTCCACCGAGCGGATGTACCCCGAGGACGGCGCCCTGAAGGGCGAGATCAAGATGAGGCTGAAGCTGAA
GGACGGCGGCCACTACGACGCCGAGGTCAAGACCACCTACATGGCCAAGAAGCCCGTGCAGCTGCCCGGC
GCCTACAAGACCGACATCAAGCTGGACATCACCTCCCACAACGAGGACTACACCATCGTGGAACAGTACG
AGCGCGCCGAGGGCCGCCACTCCACCGGCGCCTAAGCGGCCGCGACTCTAGAGTCGACGGATCTTTTTCC
CTCTGCCAAAAATTATGGGGACATCATGAAGCCCCTTGAGCATCTGACTTCTGGCTAATAAAGGAAATTT
ATTTTCATTGCAATAGTGTGTTGGAATTTTTTGTGTCTCTCACTCGGAAGGACATATGGGAGGGCAAATC
ATTTAAAACATCAGAATGAGTATTTGGTTTAGAGTTTGGCAACATATGCCATATGCTGGCTGCCATGAAC
AAAGGTGGCTATAAAGAGGTCATCAGTATATGAAACAGCCCCCTGCTGTCCATTCCTTATTCCATAGAAA
AGCCTTGACTTGAGGTTAGATTTTTTTTTATATTTTGTTTGTGTTATTTTTTTCTTTAACATCCCTAAAA
TTTTCCTTACATGTTTTACTAGCCAGATTTTTCCTCCTCTCCTGACTACTCCCAGTCATAGCTGTCCCTC
TTCTCTTATGAAGATCCCTCGACCTGCAGCCCAAGCTTGGCGTAATCATGGTCATAGCTGTTTCCTGTGT
GAAATTGTTATCCGCTCACAATTCCACACAACATACGAGCCGGAAGCATAAAGTGTAAAGCCTGGGGTGC
CTAATGAGTGAGCTAACTCACATTAATTGCGTTGCGCTCACTGCCCGCTTTCCAGTCGGGAAACCTGTCG
TGCCAGCGGATCCGCATCTCAATTAGTCAGCAACCATAGTCCCGCCCCTAACTCCGCCCATCCCGCCCCT
AACTCCGCCCAGTTCCGCCCATTCTCCGCCCCATGGCTGACTAATTTTTTTTATTTATGCAGAGGCCGAG
GCCGCCTCGGCCTCTGAGCTATTCCAGAAGTAGTGAGGAGGCTTTTTTGGAGGCCTAGGCTTTTGCAAAA
AGCTAACTTGTTTATTGCAGCTTATAATGGTTACAAATAAAGCAATAGCATCACAAATTTCACAAATAAA
GCATTTTTTTCACTGCATTCTAGTTGTGGTTTGTCCAAACTCATCAATGTATCTTATCATGTCTGGATCC
GCTGCATTAATGAATCGGCCAACGCGCGGGGAGAGGCGGTTTGCGTATTGGGCGCTCTTCCGCTTCCTCG
CTCACTGACTCGCTGCGCTCGGTCGTTCGGCTGCGGCGAGCGGTATCAGCTCACTCAAAGGCGGTAATAC
GGTTATCCACAGAATCAGGGGATAACGCAGGAAAGAACATGTGAGCAAAAGGCCAGCAAAAGGCCAGGAA
CCGTAAAAAGGCCGCGTTGCTGGCGTTTTTCCATAGGCTCCGCCCCCCTGACGAGCATCACAAAAATCGA
CGCTCAAGTCAGAGGTGGCGAAACCCGACAGGACTATAAAGATACCAGGCGTTTCCCCCTGGAAGCTCCC
TCGTGCGCTCTCCTGTTCCGACCCTGCCGCTTACCGGATACCTGTCCGCCTTTCTCCCTTCGGGAAGCGT
GGCGCTTTCTCAATGCTCACGCTGTAGGTATCTCAGTTCGGTGTAGGTCGTTCGCTCCAAGCTGGGCTGT
GTGCACGAACCCCCCGTTCAGCCCGACCGCTGCGCCTTATCCGGTAACTATCGTCTTGAGTCCAACCCGG
TAAGACACGACTTATCGCCACTGGCAGCAGCCACTGGTAACAGGATTAGCAGAGCGAGGTATGTAGGCGG
TGCTACAGAGTTCTTGAAGTGGTGGCCTAACTACGGCTACACTAGAAGGACAGTATTTGGTATCTGCGCT
CTGCTGAAGCCAGTTACCTTCGGAAAAAGAGTTGGTAGCTCTTGATCCGGCAAACAAACCACCGCTGGTA
GCGGTGGTTTTTTTGTTTGCAAGCAGCAGATTACGCGCAGAAAAAAAGGATCTCAAGAAGATCCTTTGAT
CTTTTCTACGGGGTCTGACGCTCAGTGGAACGAAAACTCACGTTAAGGGATTTTGGTCATGAGATTATCA
AAAAGGATCTTCACCTAGATCCTTTTAAATTAAAAATGAAGTTTTAAATCAATCTAAAGTATATATGAGT
AAACTTGGTCTGACAGTTACCAATGCTTAATCAGTGAGGCACCTATCTCAGCGATCTGTCTATTTCGTTC
ATCCATAGTTGCCTGACTCCCCGTCGTGTAGATAACTACGATACGGGAGGGCTTACCATCTGGCCCCAGT
GCTGCAATGATACCGCGAGACCCACGCTCACCGGCTCCAGATTTATCAGCAATAAACCAGCCAGCCGGAA
GGGCCGAGCGCAGAAGTGGTCCTGCAACTTTATCCGCCTCCATCCAGTCTATTAATTGTTGCCGGGAAGC
TAGAGTAAGTAGTTCGCCAGTTAATAGTTTGCGCAACGTTGTTGCCATTGCTACAGGCATCGTGGTGTCA
CGCTCGTCGTTTGGTATGGCTTCATTCAGCTCCGGTTCCCAACGATCAAGGCGAGTTACATGATCCCCCA
TGTTGTGCAAAAAAGCGGTTAGCTCCTTCGGTCCTCCGATCGTTGTCAGAAGTAAGTTGGCCGCAGTGTT
ATCACTCATGGTTATGGCAGCACTGCATAATTCTCTTACTGTCATGCCATCCGTAAGATGCTTTTCTGTG
ACTGGTGAGTACTCAACCAAGTCATTCTGAGAATAGTGTATGCGGCGACCGAGTTGCTCTTGCCCGGCGT
CAATACGGGATAATACCGCGCCACATAGCAGAACTTTAAAAGTGCTCATCATTGGAAAACGTTCTTCGGG
GCGAAAACTCTCAAGGATCTTACCGCTGTTGAGATCCAGTTCGATGTAACCCACTCGTGCACCCAACTGA
TCTTCAGCATCTTTTACTTTCACCAGCGTTTCTGGGTGAGCAAAAACAGGAAGGCAAAATGCCGCAAAAA
AGGGAATAAGGGCGACACGGAAATGTTGAATACTCATACTCTTCCTTTTTCAATATTATTGAAGCATTTA
TCAGGGTTATTGTCTCATGAGCGGATACATATTTGAATGTATTTAGAAAAATAAACAAATAGGGGTTCCG
CGCACATTTCCCCGAAAAGTGCCACCTG
Features (pLannotate 1.2.2; 19 found; start..end, strand, type, name):
      8..387     +  enhancer       CMV enhancer: human cytomegalovirus immediate early enhancer
    390..665     +  promoter       chicken β-actin promoter: No description available
    666..1678    +  intron         chimeric intron: chimera between introns from chicken β-actin and rabbit β-globin
   1744..2418    +  CDS            mRFP1: mRFP1 is a basic (constitutively fluorescent) red fluorescent protein published in 2002, derived from Discosoma sp.. It is reported to be a somewhat slowly-maturing monomer with low acid sensitivity.
   2419..2445    +  misc_feature   MCS (fragment): multiple cloning site
   2446..2787    +  CDS            PLCG1 (fragment): PLCG1_HUMAN - Also known as PLC1. Experimental evidence at protein level: Swiss-Prot protein existence level 1. Mediates the production of the second messenger molecules diacylglycerol (DAG) and inositol 1,4,5-trisphosphate (IP3). Plays an important role in the regulation of intracellular signaling cascades. Becomes activated in response to ligand-mediated activation of receptor-type tyrosine kinases, such as PDGFRA, PDGFRB, EGFR, FGFR1, FGFR2, FGFR3 and FGFR4 (By similarity). Plays a role in actin reorganization and cell migration (PubMed:17229814). From Homo sapiens (Human).
   2788..3465    +  CDS            mRFP1: monomeric derivative of DsRed (Campbell et al., 2002) mammalian codon-optimized
   3557..3612    +  polyA_signal   β-globin poly(A) signal: rabbit β-globin polyadenylation signal (Gil and Proudfoot, 1987)
   3995..4011    -  protein_bind   lac operator: The lac repressor binds to the lac operator to inhibit transcription in E. coli. This inhibition can be relieved by adding lactose or isopropyl-β-D-thiogalactopyranoside (IPTG). lac repressor encoded by lacI
   4019..4049    -  promoter       lac promoter: promoter for the E. coli lac operon
   4064..4085    -  protein_bind   CAP binding site: CAP binding activates transcription in the presence of cAMP. E. coli catabolite activator protein
   4098..4137    -  CDS            lacI (fragment): lac repressor; lacI; The lac repressor binds to the lac operator to inhibit transcription in E. coli. This inhibition can be relieved by adding lactose or isopropyl-β-D-thiogalactopyranoside (IPTG).
   4144..4166    +  promoter       SV40 promoter (fragment): SV40 enhancer and early promoter
   4190..4325    +  rep_origin     SV40 ori: SV40 origin of replication
   4345..4479    +  polyA_signal   SV40 poly(A) signal: SV40 polyadenylation signal
   4481..4535    -  CDS            lacI (fragment): lac repressor; lacI; The lac repressor binds to the lac operator to inhibit transcription in E. coli. This inhibition can be relieved by adding lactose or isopropyl-β-D-thiogalactopyranoside (IPTG).
   4718..5306    -  rep_origin     ori: high-copy-number ColE1/pMB1/pBR322/pUC origin of replication
   5477..6337    -  CDS            AmpR: β-lactamase; bla; confers resistance to ampicillin, carbenicillin, and related antibiotics
   6338..6442    -  promoter       AmpR promoter: bla
