[The description below was written by a language model from this plasmid's Addgene catalogue record and pLannotate feature annotations shown in this document.]
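Description:
TrkB Acceptor is a mammalian expression plasmid built on the pCAG backbone. It encodes the acceptor half of a FRET-based sensor for TrkB receptor activity and is meant to be paired with a separate TrkB-mEGFP donor construct. Expression is driven by the composite CAG promoter, annotated here as the CMV immediate-early enhancer, the chicken β-actin promoter and a chimeric chicken β-actin/rabbit β-globin intron. This arrangement gives strong constitutive transcription in most mammalian cells. The transcript is terminated by a rabbit β-globin polyadenylation signal. The plasmid is propagated in E. coli through a high-copy ColE1/pUC-type origin and selected with ampicillin via the β-lactamase gene. The backbone also carries residual lac promoter/operator and lacI fragments. An SV40 origin with a partial SV40 promoter and an SV40 poly(A) signal is also present, and the origin could support episomal replication in cells expressing large T antigen.

The open reading frame is a three-part fusion in which a short fragment of phospholipase C gamma 1 is flanked on both sides by mRFP1, a monomeric red fluorescent protein derived from DsRed. The fragment is about 333 bp according to the catalogue and is recorded as mouse Plcg1, although the annotation tool matched it to the human orthologue. The record does not state which PLCγ1 domain this fragment covers. PLCγ1 is known to be recruited to activated receptor tyrosine kinases, so the likely design is that the fragment binds activated TrkB. That binding would bring the two mRFP acceptors close to the mEGFP donor on the receptor and produce a FRET signal. The associated publication concerns BDNF-TrkB signalling in single dendritic spines, consistent with use in imaging receptor activation in neurons.
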