Addgene plasmid #83953: TrkB Acceptor
Purpose: FRET acceptor for TrkB mEGFP
Depositing lab: Ryohei Yasuda. Depositing organization: Max Planck Florida Institute. Publication: Autocrine BDNF-TrkB signalling within a single dendritic spine. Harward SC, Hedrick NG, Hall CE, Parra-Bueno P, Milner TA, Pan E, Laviv T, Hempstead BL, Yasuda R, McNamara JO. Nature. 2016 Sep 28;538(7623):99-103. doi: 10.1038/nature19766. PubMed 27680698.
Backbone
  Vector backbone: pCAG
  Vector type: Mammalian Expression
Growth in bacteria
  Bacterial resistance: Ampicillin, 100 μg/mL
  Growth temperature: 37°C
  Growth strain: DH5alpha
  Copy number: High Copy
Gene/Insert
  Gene/Insert name: Phospholipase C gamma 1 (alt name: PLCG1)
  Species: M. musculus (mouse)
  Insert size (bp): 333
  Entrez Gene: Plcg1 (a.k.a. Cded, Plc-1, Plc-gamma1, Plcg-1)
  Tag / fusion protein: mRFP (N terminal on insert); mRFP (C terminal on insert)
Resource information
  A portion of this plasmid was derived from a plasmid made by: cDNA for PLCG1 was purchased from Origene
Terms and licenses: Academic/Nonprofit Terms; Industry Terms: Not Available to Industry
How to cite: TrkB Acceptor was a gift from Ryohei Yasuda (Addgene plasmid # 83953 ; http://n2t.net/addgene:83953 ; RRID:Addgene_83953)
