>Addgene plasmid #83953 | TrkB Acceptor | addgene partial sequence | sequence record 176922 | Addgene Partial NGS Result
GGGGACGGCTGCCTTCGGGGGGGACGGGGCAGGGCGGGGTTCGGCTTCTGGCGTGTGACCGGCGGCTCTA
GCTAGAGCCTCTGCTAACCATGTTCATGCCTTCTTCTTTTTCCTACAGCTCCTGGGCAACGTGCTGGTTA
TTGTGCTGTCTCATCATTTTGGCAAAGAATTCGCTAGCGCCACCATGGCCTCCTCCGAGGACGTCATCAA
GGAGTTCATGCGCTTCAAGGTGCGCATGGAGGGCTCCGTGAACGGCCACGAGTTCGAGATCGAGGGCGAG
GGCGAGGGCCGCCCCTACGAGGGCACCCAGACCGCCAAGCTGAAGGTGACCAAGGGCGGCCCCCTGCCCT
TCGCCTGGGACATCCTGTCCCCTCAGTTCCAGTACGGCTCCAAGGCCTACGTGAAGCACCCCGCCGACAT
CCCCGACTACTTGAAGCTGTCCTTCCCCGAGGGCTTCAAGTGGGAGCGCGTGATGAACTTCGAGGACGGC
GGCGTGGTGACCGTGACCCAGGACTCCTCCCTGCAGGACGGCGAGTTCATCTACAAGGTGAAGCTGCGCG
GCACCAACTTCCCCTCCGACGGCCCCGTAATGCAGAAGAAGACCATGGGCTGGGAGGCCTCCACCGAGCG
GATGTACCCCGAGGACGGCGCCCTGAAGGGCGAGATCAAGATGAGGCTGAAGCTGAAGGACGGCGGCCAC
TACGACGCCGAGGTCAAGACCACCTACATGGCCAAGAAGCCCGTGCAGCTGCCCGGCGCCTACAAGACCG
ACATCAAGCTGGACATCACCTCCCACAACGAGGACTACACCATCGTGGAACAGTACGAGCGCGCCGAGGG
CCGCCACTCCACCGGCGCCAGATCTCGAGCTCAAGCTTCGAATTCTCAGACCAACGCCCACGAGAGCAAA
GAGTGGTACCACGCGAGCCTGACCAGAGCACAGGCTGAGCACATGCTAATGCGCGTCCCTCGTGATGGGG
CCTTCCTGGTGCGGAAGCGGAATGAACCCAACTCATATGCCATCTCTTTCCGGGCTGAGGGCAAGATCAA
GCATTGCCGTGTCCAGCAAGAGGGCCAGACAGTGATGCTAGGGAACTCGGAGTTCGACAGCCTTGTTGAC
CTCATCAGCTACTATGAGAAACACCCGCTATACCGCAAGATGAAGCTGCGCTATCCCATCAACGAGGAGG
CACTGGAGAAGATTGGCACAGCTGAGCCTGGATCCGGAATGGCCTCCTCCGAGGACGTCATCAAGGAGTT
CATGCGCTTCAAGGTGCGCATGGAGGGCTCCGTGAACGGCCACGAGTTCGAGATCGAGGGCGAGGGCGAG
GGCCGCCCCTACGAGGGCACCCAGACCGCCAAGCTGAAGGTGACCAAGGGCGGCCCCCTGCCCTTCGCCT
GGGACATCCTGTCCCCTCAGTTCCAGTACGGCTCCAAGGCCTACGTGAAGCACCCCGCCGACATCCCCGA
CTACTTGAAGCTGTCCTTCCCCGAGGGCTTCAAGTGGGAGCGCGTGATGAACTTCGAGGACGGCGGCGTG
GTGACCGTGACCCAGGACTCCTCCCTGCAGGACGGCGAGTTCATCTACAAGGTGAAGCTGCGCGGCACCA
ACTTCCCCTCCGACGGCCCCGTAATGCAGAAGAAGACCATGGGCTGGGAGGCCTCCACCGAGCGGATGTA
CCCCGAGGACGGCGCCCTGAAGGGCGAGATCAAGATGAGGCTGAAGCTGAAGGACGGCGGCCACTACGAC
GCCGAGGTCAAGACCACCTACATGGCCAAGAAGCCCGTGCAGCTGCCCGGCGCCTACAAGACCGACATCA
AGCTGGACATCACCTCCCACAACGAGGACTACACCATCGTGGAACAGTACGAGCGCGCCGAGGGCCGCCA
CTCCACCGGCGCCTAAGCGGCCGCGACTCTAGAGTCGACGGATCTTTTTCCCTCTGCCAAAAATTATGGG
GACATCATGAAGCCCCTTGAGCATCTGACTTCTGGCTAATAAAGGAAATTTATTTTCATTGCAATAGTGT
GTTGGAATTTTTTGTGTCTCTCACTCGGAAGGACATATGGGAGGGCAAATCATTTAAAACATCAGAATGA
GTATTTGGTTTAGAGTTTGGCAACATATGCCCATATGCTGGCTGCCATGAACAAAGGTTGGCTATAAAGA
GGTCATCAGTATATGAAACAGCCCCCTGCTGTCCATTCCTTATTCCATAGAAAAGCCTTGACTTGAGGTT
AGATTTTTTTTATATTTTGTTTTGTGTTATTTTTTTCTTTAACATCCCTAAAATTTTCCTTACATGTTTT
ACTAGCCAGATTTTTCCTCCTCTCCTGACTACTCCCAGTCATAGCTGTCCCTCTTCTCTTATGGAGATCC
CTCGACCTGCAGCCCAAGCTTGGCGTAATCATGGTCATAGCTGTTTCCTGTGTGAAATTGTTATCCGCTC
ACAATTCCACACAACATACGAGCCGGAAGCATAAAGTGTAAAGCCTGGGGTGCCTAATGAGTGAGCTAAC
TCACATTAATTGCGTTGCGCTCACTGCCCGCTTTCCAGTCGGGAAACCTGTCGTGCCAGCGGATACGCAT
CTCAATTAGTCAGCAACCATAGTCCCGCCCCTAACTCCGCCCATCCCGCCCCTAACTCCGCCCAGTTCCG
CCCATTCTCCGCCCCATGGCTGACTAATTTTTTTTATTTATGCAGAGGCCGAGGCCGCCTCGGCCTCTGA
GCTATTCCAGAAGTAGTGAGGAGGCTTTTTTGGAGGCCTAGGCTTTTGCAAAAAGCTAACTTGTTTATTG
CAGCTTATAATGGTTACAAATAAAGCAATAGCATCACAAATTTCACAAATAAAGCATTTTTTTCACTGCA
TTCTAGTTGTGGTTTGTCCAAACTCATCAATGTATCTTATCATGTCTCGATCCGCTGCATTAATGAATCG
GCCAACGCGCGGGGAGAGGCGGTTTGCGTATTGGGCGCTCTTCCGCTTCCTCGCTCACTGACTCGCTGCG
CTCGGTCGTTCGGCTGCGGCGAGCGGTATCAGCTCACTCAAAGGCGGTAATACGGTTATCCACAGAATCA
GGGGATAACGCAGGAAAGAACATGTGAGCAAAAGGCCAGCAAAAGGCCAGGAACCGTAAAAAGGCCGCGT
TGCTGGCGTTTTTCCATAGGCTCCGCCCCCCTGACGAGCATCACAAAAATCGACGCTCAAGTCAGAGGTG
GCGAAACCCGACAGGACTATAAAGATACCAGGCGTTTCCCCCTGGAAGCTCCCTCGTGCGCTCTCCTGTT
CCGACCCTGCCGCTTACCGGATACCTGTCCGCCTTTCTCCCTTCGGGAAGCGTGGCGCTTTCTCATAGCT
CACGCTGTAGGTATCTCAGTTCGGTGTAGGTCGTTCGCTCCAAGCTGGGCTGTGTGCACGAACCCCCCGT
TCAGCCCGACCGCTGCGCCTTATCCGGTAACTATCGTCTTGAGTCCAACCCGGTAAGACACGACTTATCG
CCACTGGCAGCAGCCACTGGTAACAGGATTAGCAGAGCGAGGTATGTAGGCGGTGCTACAGAGTTCTTGA
AGTGGTGGCCTAACTACGGCTACACTAGAAGAACAGTATTTGGTATCTGCGCTCTGCTGAAGCCAGTTAC
CTTCGGAAAAAGAGTTGGTAGCTCTTGATCCGGCAAACAAACCACCGCTGGTAGCGGTGGTTTTTTTGTT
TGCAAGCAGCAGATTACGCGCAGAAAAAAAGGATCTCAAGAAGATCCTTTGATCTTTTCTACGGGGTCTG
ACGCTCAGTGGAACGAAAACTCACGTTAAGGGATTTTGGTCATGAGATTATCAAAAAGGATCTTCACCTA
GATCCTTTTAAATTAAAAATGAAGTTTTAAATCAATCTAAAGTATATATGAGTAAACTTGGTCTGACAGT
TACCAATGCTTAATCAGTGAGGCACCTATCTCAGCGATCTGTCTATTTCGTTCATCCATAGTTGCCTGAC
TCCCCGTCGTGTAGATAACTACGATACGGGAGGGCTTACCATCTGGCCCCAGTGCTGCAATGATACCGCG
AGACCCACGCTCACCGGCTCCAGATTTATCAGCAATAAACCAGCCAGCCGGAAGGGCCGAGCGCAGAAGT
GGTCCTGCAACTTTATCCGCCTCCATCCAGTCTATTAATTGTTGCCGGGAAGCTAGAGTAAGTAGTTCGC
CAGTTAATAGTTTGCGCAACGTTGTTGCCATTGCTACAGGCATCGTGGTGTCACGCTCGTCGTTTGGTAT
GGCTTCATTCAGCTCCGGTTCCCAACGATCAAGGCGAGTTACATGATCCCCCATGTTGTGCAAAAAAGCG
GTTAGCTCCTTCGGTCCTCCGATCGTTGTCAGAAGTAAGTTGGCCGCAGTGTTATCACTCATGGTTATGG
CAGCACTGCATAATTCTCTTACTGTCATGCCATCCGTAAGATGCTTTTCTGTGACTGGTGAGTACTCAAC
CAAGTCATTCTGAGAATAGTGTATGCGGCGACCGAGTTGCTCTTGCCCGGCGTCAATACGGGATAATACC
GCGCCACATAGCAGAACTTTAAAAGTGCTCATCATTGGAAAACGTTCTTCGGGGCGAAAACTCTCAAGGA
TCTTACCGCTGTTGAGATCCAGTTCGATGTAACCCACTCGTGCACCCAACTGATCTTCAGCATCTTTTAC
TTTCACCAGCGTTTCTGGGTGAGCAAAAACAGGAAGGCAAAATGCCGCAAAAAAGGGAATAAGGGCGACA
CGGAAATGTTGAATACTCATACTCTTCCTTTTTCAATATTATTGAAGCATTTATCAGGGTTATTGTCTCA
TGAGCGGATACATATTTGAATGTATTTAGAAAAATAAACAAATAGGGGTTCCGCGCACATTTCCCCGAAA
AGTGCCACCTGGGTCGATCGACATTGATTATTGACTAGTTATTAATAGTAATCAATTACGGGGTCATTAG
TTCATAGCCCATATATGGAGTTCCGCGTTACATAACTTACGGTAAATGGCCCGCCTGGCTGACCGCCCAA
CGACCCCCGCCCATTGACGTCAATAATGACGTATGTTCCCATAGTAACGCCAATAGGGACTTTCCATTGA
CGTCAATGGGTGGAGTATTTACGGTAAACTGCCCACTTGGCAGTACATCAAGTGTATCATATGCCAAGTA
CGCCCCCTATTGACGTCAATGACGGTAAATGGCCCGCCTGGCATTATGCCCAGTACATGACCTTATGGGA
CTTTCCTACTTGGCAGTACATCTACGTATTAGTCATCGCTATTACCATGGTCGAGGTGAGCCCCACGTTC
TGCTTCACTCTCCCCATCTCCCCCCCCTCCCCACCCCCAATTTTGTATTTATTTATTTTTTAATTATTTT
GTGCAGCGATGGGGGCGGGGGGGGGGGGGG
